Addgene plasmid #175220: pCfB8588
Purpose: Xenopus oocyte expression vector containing YMR034C. Contains T7 RNA polymerase binding site, and adds polyA tail to YMR034C. Used for generation of mRNA, for injection into xenopus laevis oocytes.
Depositing lab: Irina Borodina. Depositing organization: Danmarks Tekniske Universitet. Publication: Deorphanizing solute carriers in Saccharomyces cerevisiae for secondary uptake of xenobiotic compounds. Moller-Hansen I, Saez-Saez J, van der Hoek SA, Dyekjaer JD, Christensen HB, Wright Muelas M, O'Hagan S, Kell DB, Borodina I. Front Microbiol. 2024 Apr 12;15:1376653. doi: 10.3389/fmicb.2024.1376653. PubMed 38680917.
Backbone
  Vector backbone: pNB1u/pLIFE016
  Backbone size w/o insert (bp): 3099
  Vector type: mRNA expression, injection into xenopus oocytes
Growth in bacteria
  Bacterial resistance: Ampicillin, 100 μg/mL
  Growth temperature: 37°C
  Growth strain: DH5alpha
  Copy number: High Copy
Gene/Insert
  Gene/Insert name: YMR034C
  Species: S. cerevisiae (budding yeast)
  Promoter: T7
  Tag / fusion protein: PolyA (C terminal on insert)
  Cloning method: Restriction Enzyme; 5′ cloning site Nt.BbvCI (not destroyed); 3′ cloning site USER cloning (unknown if destroyed)
  Sequencing primers: 5′ AAGGCGATTAAGTTGGGT; 3′ GTGTTCTTGAGGCTGGTTTA
Terms and licenses: Academic/Nonprofit Terms; Industry Terms: Not Available to Industry
Depositor comments: Generated by USER cloning
How to cite: pCfB8588 was a gift from Irina Borodina (Addgene plasmid # 175220 ; http://n2t.net/addgene:175220 ; RRID:Addgene_175220)
