[The description below was written by a language model from this plasmid's Addgene catalogue record.]
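Description:
pCfB8588 is a Xenopus oocyte expression vector built on the pNB1u/pLIFE016 backbone (about 3.1 kb without insert). It serves as a template for in vitro transcription rather than for direct expression in cells. It is propagated in E. coli as a high-copy plasmid under ampicillin selection. The record does not name the replication origin, and no feature table is provided, so the finer layout of the backbone is not documented here.

The insert is the Saccharomyces cerevisiae open reading frame YMR034C, placed downstream of a T7 promoter. T7 RNA polymerase can therefore transcribe the gene in vitro, and the vector supplies a poly(A) tract at the 3′ end of the transcript. The record lists this as a "C-terminal tag", but it is a feature of the mRNA that supports stability and translation, not a protein fusion. No epitope tag or reporter is recorded. The gene was inserted by USER cloning, an approach in which a nicking enzyme (here Nt.BbvCI) generates long single-stranded overhangs in the vector cassette that anneal to uracil-excised PCR fragments without ligation.

The stated use is to generate polyadenylated YMR034C mRNA for microinjection into Xenopus laevis oocytes, a standard heterologous system for expressing membrane proteins and measuring their transport activity. The associated work concerns deorphanizing yeast solute carriers and testing them for uptake of xenobiotic compounds, which suggests that YMR034C was examined as a candidate transporter. The record does not state its specific substrates or function.
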