>Addgene plasmid #175220 | pCfB8588 | depositor partial sequence | sequence record 339729 | YMR034C
ATGAAGACTCAGTACTCTCTAATACGAAAAATTTGGGCACATTCAGTAACAGAATTTCTGAAATCCCAGT
GGTTTTTCATCTGTTTGGCTATTTTAATCGTTATTGCAAGATTTGCTCCGAATTTTGCAAGAGACGGAGG
GTTAATTAAAGGCCAATATAGTATTGGGTACGGCTGCGTCGCCTGGATTTTTCTCCAAAGTGGCCTGGGA
ATGAAATCAAGGTCACTAATGGCAAATATGTTAAATTGGAGAGCTCATGCCACTATTCTGGTTCTGAGTT
TCCTTATTACCTCGTCCATAGTATATGGATTTTGTTGCGCGGTAAAGGCTGCTAATGATCCGAAAATAGA
TGACTGGGTACTTATCGGTCTAATTTTGACTGCCACTTGTCCAACAACCGTGGCTTCAAACGTTATCATG
ACTACGAATGCAGGTGGAAATAGCCTTTTGTGCGTTTGTGAAGTATTCATTGGAAATTTGTTGGGTGCGT
TTATTACACCTGCATTGGTTCAAATGTTTACTAACCGCGCACCATTTGCATACGGCAACCCTGCCACTGG
AAATGGCATTGGTGCGCTTTATGGCCGTGTTATGAAACAGGTTGGTCTCTCTGTATTCGTACCCTTGTTT
GTGGGTCAGGTTATTCAAAATTGCTTTCCGAAGGGTACTGCTTATTACCTGGGCTTTTTGAAAAAATACC
ATATTAAAATTGGATCTTACATGCTTTTATTGATTATGTTTAGTTCATTCTCAACTGCCTTTTATCAGGA
TGCGTTTACTAGCGTTTCTCATGTTTGCATCATATTTCTCTGCTTTTTTAATTTGGGAATTTATATATTC
TTCACGGGTCTGTCATACTTATGTGCAAGGCCATGGTTCATCCTCAAGCTTTTCCCTCATGAACCAATAG
AGGGCAAATCTACAAGATTGTACCGCTATTCGTATAATATCTTTAGGCCTTTTTATTATTCAAAGGAAGA
TGCGATTTGCATTATGTTTTGTGGCCCGGCTAAAACTGCAGCACTGGGTGTATCACTAATTACTTCACAA
TACGGCGATAAAAAAGAACACCTGGGTAAGTTGTTGGTTCCCTTGGTTTTATATCAAGTTGAGCAAGTCA
TGACGGCAAATTTCTTTGTAAGCTTGTTCAAAAGATGGATACAAAAGGACGCTCAAGCAGACGGAAGCGA
GTCATCTTGTGCAAATGAGAATGAGGAAGTTGATTTGGAAAAGATCATATCAATTGGAACTGGTGAAAAT
CAATCCGTTCTGTCGAACAACGTCCCATATACACAACCAAGGTGA
